Addgene plasmid #53841: C21orf37_pCSdest
Depositing lab: Roger Reeves. Depositing organization: Johns Hopkins University and School of Medicine. Publication: Survey of Human Chromosome 21 Gene Expression Effects on Early Development in Danio rerio. Edie S, Zaghloul NA, Leitch CC, Klinedinst DK, Lebron J, Thole JF, McCallion AS, Katsanis N, Reeves RH. G3 (Bethesda). 2018 Jul 2;8(7):2215-2223. doi: 10.1534/g3.118.200144. PubMed 29760202.
Backbone
  Vector backbone: pCSDest
  Backbone manufacturer: Lawson Lab (Addgene Plasmid 22423)
  Backbone size w/o insert (bp): 4095
  Vector type: Mammalian Expression
Growth in bacteria
  Bacterial resistance: Ampicillin, 100 μg/mL
  Growth temperature: 37°C
  Growth strain: Top10
  Copy number: High Copy
Gene/Insert
  Gene/Insert name: C21orf37
  Species: H. sapiens (human)
  Insert size (bp): 225
  Entrez Gene: LINC01549 (a.k.a. C21orf37)
  Promoter: SP6 and CMV
  Cloning method: Gateway Cloning
  Sequencing primers: 5′ CMV-F; 3′ EBV-Rev
Terms and licenses: Academic/Nonprofit Terms; Industry Terms
Depositor comments: BC144391
How to cite: C21orf37_pCSdest was a gift from Roger Reeves (Addgene plasmid # 53841 ; http://n2t.net/addgene:53841 ; RRID:Addgene_53841)
