[The description below was written by a language model from this plasmid's Addgene catalogue record.]
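Description:
C21orf37_pCSdest is an expression clone built in pCSDest, a Gateway destination version of the pCS2-type vector family, with a backbone of about 4.1 kb before insertion. It is catalogued as a mammalian expression vector. In bacteria it is maintained as a high-copy plasmid under ampicillin selection. The record gives no feature table, so the origin of replication, polyadenylation signal and any remaining recombination sites are not documented here, although Gateway cloning normally leaves att sites flanking the insert.

The payload is a short human insert of about 225 bp, C21orf37, a chromosome 21 locus now listed in Entrez Gene as LINC01549, a name that reflects its current classification as a long intergenic non-protein-coding RNA. A depositor comment appears to cite the source cDNA clone accession. No tags, fusions or reporters are recorded. The insert sits downstream of two promoters, CMV and SP6. CMV drives transcription by RNA polymerase II after the DNA is introduced into vertebrate cells. SP6 is a bacteriophage promoter that allows in vitro synthesis of RNA from the same template.

This dual-promoter layout suits embryo microinjection experiments, and the associated publication describes a survey of how expression of human chromosome 21 genes affects early development in zebrafish (Danio rerio). The plasmid is therefore best understood as one member of a clone set for testing individual chromosome 21 genes by overexpression, most plausibly through synthetic RNA made from the SP6 promoter. The record itself does not state the delivery method.
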