>Addgene plasmid #53841 | C21orf37_pCSdest | addgene partial sequence | sequence record 153886 | CMV-F 5'-CGCAAATGGGCGGTAGGCGTG-3'
ACCGCCATTCTGCCTGGGGACGTCGGAGCAAGCTTGATTTAGGTGACACTATAGAATACAAGCTACTTGT
TCTTTTTGCAGGATCCCATCGATTCGAATTCAAGGATCACAAGTTTGTACAAAAAAGCAGGCACCTGGGA
GCCTGCTGAGTGTTCCCTGTTCCCACCTCCAATCTGCTCCATCCTCCAGCTGCATTTCATTCCGGATCTA
CCAGCAGGATCCAACTTTACTACTGTCATGGAGGGAATTACAGTAATTCTACCAACTTTTGAGGCAACCT
TCTTCTGACACTGTGTGAAACAGACTGAAAAGACTCTAAAGATGGAGAGAGCTCAATGCTTGAGAAAAGG
AATTCTGTCCTTTGAAAGGTCTCTAGAACAAAGGAGTCTTATTCTGTCACCTAGGCTGGAGTACAGTGGT
GCAATCACAGCTCACTGCAGCCTCGATCTCCTGGACTCAACTAATCCTCCTGCCTCAGCCTTCTGGGTAG
TTGAGACTACAGAAGATGAGAGAGAGAAAAAGAGAGAAATTACAGAGTGACGGAGAAGGCAGACATCATG
CAACATGCTCAAGGGAACCCAGCTTTCTTGTACAAAGTGGTGATCCTCTCGAGCCTCTAGAACTATAGTG
AGTCGTATTACGTAGATCCAGACATGATAAGATACATTGATGAGTTTGGACAAACCACAACTAGAATGCA
GTGAAAA
