>Addgene plasmid #53841 | C21orf37_pCSdest | addgene partial sequence | sequence record 153887 | EBV-rev 5'-GTGGTTTGTCCAAACTCATC-3'
TACGACTCACTATAGTTCTAGAGGCTCGAGAGGATCACCACTTTGTACAAGAAAGCTGGGTTCCCTTGAG
CATGTTGCATGATGTCTGCCTTCTCCGTCACTCTGTAATTTCTCTCTTTTTCTCTCTCTCATCTTCTGTA
GTCTCAACTACCCAGAAGGCTGAGGCAGGAGGATTAGTTGAGTCCAGGAGATCGAGGCTGCAGTGAGCTG
TGATTGCACCACTGTACTCCAGCCTAGGTGACAGAATAAGACTCCTTTGTTCTAGAGACCTTTCAAAGGA
CAGAATTCCTTTTCTCAAGCATTGAGCTCTCTCCATCTTTAGAGTCTTTTCAGTCTGTTTCACACAGTGT
CAGAAGAAGGTTGCCTCAAAAGTTGGTAGAATTACTGTAATTCCCTCCATGACAGTAGTAAAGTTGGATC
CTGCTGGTAGATCCGGAATGAAATGCAGCTGGAGGATGGAGCAGATTGGAGGTGGGAACAGGGAACACTC
AGCAGGCTCCCAGGTGCCTGCTTTTTTGTACAAACTTGTGATCCTTGAATTCGAATCGATGGGATCCTGC
AAAAAGAACAAGTAGCTTGTATTCTATAGTGTCACCTAAATCAAGCTTGCTCCGACGTCCCCAGGCAGAA
TGGCGGTTCCCTAAACGAGCATTGCTTATATAGACCTCCCATTAGGCACGCCTACCGCCCATTTACGTCA
ATGGAACGCCCATTTGCGTCATTGCCCCTCCCCATTGACGTCAATGGGGATGTACTTGGCAGCCATCGCG
GGCCATTTACCGCCATTGACGTCAATGGGAGTACTGCCAATGTACCCTGGCGTACTTC
